>Addgene plasmid #175083 | pDD2711 | addgene full sequence | sequence record 353293 | Addgene NGS Result
GGCGTTTTGCGCTGCTTCGCGATGTACGGGCCAGATATACGCGTTGACATTGATTATTGACTAGTTATTA
ATAGTAATCAATTACGGGGTCATTAGTTCATAGCCCATATATGGAGTTCCGCGTTACATAACTTACGGTA
AATGGCCCGCCTGGCTGACCGCCCAACGACCCCCGCCCATTGACGTCAATAATGACGTATGTTCCCATAG
TAACGCCAATAGGGACTTTCCATTGACGTCAATGGGTGGAGTATTTACGGTAAACTGCCCACTTGGCAGT
ACATCAAGTGTATCATATGCCAAGTACGCCCCCTATTGACGTCAATGACGGTAAATGGCCCGCCTGGCAT
TATGCCCAGTACATGACCTTATGGGACTTTCCTACTTGGCAGTACATCTACGTATTAGTCATCGCTATTA
CCATGGTGATGCGGTTTTGGCAGTACATCAATGGGCGTGGATAGCGGTTTGACTCACGGGGATTTCCAAG
TCTCCACCCCATTGACGTCAATGGGAGTTTGTTTTGGCACCAAAATCAACGGGACTTTCCAAAATGTCGT
AACAACTCCGCCCCATTGACGCAAATGGGCGGTAGGCGTGTACGGTGGGAGGTCTATATAAGCAGAGCTC
TCTGGCTAACTAGAGAACCCACTGCTTACTGGCTTATCGAAATTAATACGACTCACTATAGGGAGACCCA
AGCTTGGTACCGAGCTCGGATCCACTAGTAACGGCCGCCAGTGTGCTGGAATTCGCCACCATGGCGATGT
TTGTGAGGACCTCGTCTAGCACACACGATGAAGAGAGAATGCTTCCAATTGAAGGAGCGCCTCGCAGACG
ACCCCCCGTGAAGTTCATATTCCCACCTCCACCTCTTTCATCACTTCCAGGATTTGGCAGGCCGCGCGGC
TATGCTGGACCCACGGTGATAGATATGTCTGCCCCAGACGACGTCTTCGCCGAGGACACGCCATCGCCGC
CAGCAACCCCTCTGGATCTACAGATATCCCCGGATCAGTCGAGCGGCGAATCTGAATATGACGAGGATGA
GGAAGATGAAGATGAAGAAGAAAATGACGATGTTCAGGAGGAAGACGAGCCAGAGGGGTACCCTGCAGAC
TTTTTTCAACCTTTATCTCACTTGCGCCCGAGGCCTCTGGCCAGACGGGCCCATACGCCCAAACCGGTAG
CAGTGGTAGCGGGCCGCGTGCGCAGTTCAACGGACACGGCGGAGTCCGAGGCGTCCATGGGATGGGTTAG
TCAGGATGACGGATTTTCCCCTGCTGGGCTCTCACCTTCAGACGACGAGGGGGTTGCTATCCTGGAACCG
ATGGCGGCATACACTGGGACCGGGGCATACGGACTTTCACCTGCTTCCAGAAATAGTGTACCTGGAACAC
AAAGTTCACCATACAGCGACCCTGATGCTGGGCCCGCGTGGCGCCCCCTGCGCGCCGCACCCACCGCGAT
CGTCGACCTGACATCGGACTCTGATAGCGATGACAGTTCCAACTCTCCGGACGTGAACAATGAGGCCGCG
TTTACCGACGCGCGCCATTTTTCCCACCAGCCACCCTCGTCCGAGGAGGACGGAGAAGACCAAGGGGAAG
TATTGAGTCAGAGAATCGGGCTCATGGACGTGGGCCAGGCGGCCGCAGCGCAGTCTACCGCCTCCTCTGG
TAGCGAGGATGTGGTGCGCTGCCAGAGACAACCAAACTTAAGCCGCAAAGCAGTGGCGTCCGTGATAATT
ATATCCTCGGGGAGTGACACAGACGAGGAGCCCTCGTCCGCCGTGAGCGTGATCGTGTCTCCGTCGAGCA
CAAAGGGTCACCTCCCAACCCAATCTCCCAGTACTTCCGCCCACTCGATTTCATCAGGAAGCACAACTAC
CGCGGGGTCCAGGTGCAGCGACCCAACCCGCATCCTGGCCTCCACGCCACCCCTGTGTGGAAACGGTGCA
TATAACTGGCCGTGGCTGGACGACTACAAGGACCACGACGGTGACTACAAGGACCACGACATCGACTACA
AGGACGACGACGACAAGTGACTCGAGCATGCATCTAGAGGGCCCTATTCTATAGTGTCACCTAAATGCTA
GAGCTCGCTGATCAGCCTCGACTGTGCCTTCTAGTTGCCAGCCATCTGTTGTTTGCCCCTCCCCCGTGCC
TTCCTTGACCCTGGAAGGTGCCACTCCCACTGTCCTTTCCTAATAAAATGAGGAAATTGCATCGCATTGT
CTGAGTAGGTGTCATTCTATTCTGGGGGGTGGGGTGGGGCAGGACAGCAAGGGGGAGGATTGGGAAGACA
ATAGCAGGCATGCTGGGGATGCGGTGGGCTCTATGGCTTCTGAGGCGGAAAGAACCAGCTGGGGCTCTAG
GGGGTATCCCC
[124 nt withheld, positions 2392-2515]
C
[91 nt withheld, positions 2517-2607]
A
[49 nt withheld, positions 2609-2657]
CCTTTGACGTTGGAGTCCACGTTCTTT
[37 nt withheld, positions 2685-2721]
ACCCTATCTCGGTCTATTCTTTTGATTTATAAGGGATTTTGCCGATTTCGGCCTATTGGTTAAAAAATGA
GCTGATTTAACAAAAATTTAACGCGAATTAATTCTGTGGAATGTGTGTCAGTTAGGGTGTGGAAAGTCCC
CAGGCTCCCCAGCAGGCAGAAGTATGCAAAGCATGCATCTCAATTAGTCAGCAACCAGGTGTGGAAAGTC
CCCAGGCTCCCCAGCAGGCAGAAGTATGCAAAGCATGCATCTCAATTAGTCAGCAACCATAGTCCCGCCC
CTAACTCCGCCCATCCCGCCCCTAACTCCGCCCAGTTCCGCCCATTCTCCGCCCCATGGCTGACTAATTT
TTTTTATTTATGCAGAGGCCGAGGCCGCCTCTGCCTCTGAGCTATTCCAGAAGTAGTGAGGAGGCTTTTT
TGGAGGCCTAGGCTTTTGCAAAAAGCTCCCGGGAGCTTGTATATCCATTTTCGGATCTGATCAAGAGACA
GGATGAGGATCGTTTCGCATGATTGAACAAGATGGATTGCACGCAGGTTCTCCGGCCGCTTGGGTGGAGA
GGCTATTCGGCTATGACTGGGCACAACAGACAATCGGCTGCTCTGATGCCGCCGTGTTCCGGCTGTCAGC
GCAGGGGCGCCCGGTTCTTTTTGTCAAGACCGACCTGTCCGGTGCCCTGAATGAACTGCAGGACGAGGCA
GCGCGGCTATCGTGGCTGGCCACGACGGGCGTTCCTTGCGCAGCTGTGCTCGACGTTGTCACTGAAGCGG
GAAGGGACTGGCTGCTATTGGGCGAAGTGCCGGGGCAGGATCTCCTGTCATCTCACCTTGCTCCTGCCGA
GAAAGTATCCATCATGGCTGATGCAATGCGGCGGCTGCATACGCTTGATCCGGCTACCTGCCCATTCGAC
CACCAAGCGAAACATCGCATCGAGCGAGCACGTACTCGGATGGAAGCCGGTCTTGTCGATCAGGATGATC
TGGACGAAGAGCATCAGGGGCTCGCGCCAGCCGAACTGTTCGCCAGGCTCAAGGCGCGCATGCCCGACGG
CGAGGATCTCGTCGTGACCCATGGCGATGCCTGCTTGCCGAATATCATGGTGGAAAATGGCCGCTTTTCT
GGATTCATCGACTGTGGCCGGCTGGGTGTGGCGGACCGCTATCAGGACATAGCGTTGGCTACCCGTGATA
TTGCTGAAGAGCTTGGCGGCGAATGGGCTGACCGCTTCCTCGTGCTTTACGGTATCGCCGCTCCCGATTC
GCAGCGCATCGCCTTCTATCGCCTTCTTGACGAGTTCTTCTGAGCGGGACTCTGGGGTTCGAAATGACCG
ACCAAGCGACGCCCAACCTGCCATCACGAGATTTCGATTCCACCGCCGCCTTCTATGAAAGGTTGGGCTT
CGGAATCGTTTTCCGGGACGCCGGCTGGATGATCCTCCAGCGCGGGGATCTCATGCTGGAGTTCTTCGCC
CACCCCAACTTGTTTATTGCAGCTTATAATGGTTACAAATAAAGCAATAGCATCACAAATTTCACAAATA
AAGCATTTTTTTCACTGCATTCTAGTTGTGGTTTGTCCAAACTCATCAATGTATCTTATCATGTCTGTAT
ACCGTCGACCTCTAGCTAGAGCTTGGCGTAATCATGGTCATAGCTGTTTCCTGTGTGAAATTGTTATCCG
CTCACAATTCCACACAACATACGAGCCGGAAGCATAAAGTGTAAAGCCTGGGGTGCCTAATGAGTGAGCT
AACTCACATTAATTGCGTTGCGCTCACTGCCCGCTTTCCAGTCGGGAAACCTGTCGTGCCAGCTGCATTA
ATGAATCGGCCAACGCGCGGGGAGAGGCGGTTTGCGTATTGGGCGCTCTTCCGCTTCCTCGCTCACTGAC
TCGCTGCGCTCGGTCGTTCGGCTGCGGCGAGCGGTATCAGCTCACTCAAAGGCGGTAATACGGTTATCCA
CAGAATCAGGGGATAACGCAGGAAAGAACATGTGAGCAAAAGGCCAGCAAAAGGCCAGGAACCGTAAAAA
GGCCGCGTTGCTGGCGTTTTTCCATAGGCTCCGCCCCCCTGACGAGCATCACAAAAATCGACGCTCAAGT
CAGAGGTGGCGAAACCCGACAGGACTATAAAGATACCAGGCGTTTCCCCCTGGAAGCTCCCTCGTGCGCT
CTCCTGTTCCGACCCTGCCGCTTACCGGATACCTGTCCGCCTTTCTCCCTTCGGGAAGCGTGGCGCTTTC
TCATAGCTCACGCTGTAGGTATCTCAGTTCGGTGTAGGTCGTTCGCTCCAAGCTGGGCTGTGTGCACGAA
CCCCCCGTTCAGCCCGACCGCTGCGCCTTATCCGGTAACTATCGTCTTGAGTCCAACCCGGTAAGACACG
ACTTATCGCCACTGGCAGCAGCCACTGGTAACAGGATTAGCAGAGCGAGGTATGTAGGCGGTGCTACAGA
GTTCTTGAAGTGGTGGCCTAACTACGGCTACACTAGAAGAACAGTATTTGGTATCTGCGCTCTGCTGAAG
CCAGTTACCTTCGGAAAAAGAGTTGGTAGCTCTTGATCCGGCAAACAAACCACCGCTGGTAGCGGTGGTT
TTTTTGTTTGCAAGCAGCAGATTACGCGCAGAAAAAAAGGATCTCAAGAAGATCCTTTGATCTTTTCTAC
GGGGTCTGACGCTCAGTGGAACGAAAACTCACGTTAAGGGATTTTGGTCATGAGATTATCAAAAAGGATC
TTCACCTAGATCCTTTTAAATTAAAAATGAAGTTTTAAATCAATCTAAAGTATATATGAGTAAACTTGGT
CTGACAGTTACCAATGCTTAATCAGTGAGGCACCTATCTCAGCGATCTGTCTATTTCGTTCATCCATAGT
TGCCTGACTCCCCGTCGTGTAGATAACTACGATACGGGAGGGCTTACCATCTGGCCCCAGTGCTGCAATG
ATACCGCGAGACCCACGCTCACCGGCTCCAGATTTATCAGCAATAAACCAGCCAGCCGGAAGGGCCGAGC
GCAGAAGTGGTCCTGCAACTTTATCCGCCTCCATCCAGTCTATTAATTGTTGCCGGGAAGCTAGAGTAAG
TAGTTCGCCAGTTAATAGTTTGCGCAACGTTGTTGCCATTGCTACAGGCATCGTGGTGTCACGCTCGTCG
TTTGGTATGGCTTCATTCAGCTCCGGTTCCCAACGATCAAGGCGAGTTACATGATCCCCCATGTTGTGCA
AAAAAGCGGTTAGCTCCTTCGGTCCTCCGATCGTTGTCAGAAGTAAGTTGGCCGCAGTGTTATCACTCAT
GGTTATGGCAGCACTGCATAATTCTCTTACTGTCATGCCATCCGTAAGATGCTTTTCTGTGACTGGTGAG
TACTCAACCAAGTCATTCTGAGAATAGTGTATGCGGCGACCGAGTTGCTCTTGCCCGGCGTCAATACGGG
ATAATACCGCGCCACATAGCAGAACTTTAAAAGTGCTCATCATTGGAAAACGTTCTTCGGGGCGAAAACT
CTCAAGGATCTTACCGCTGTTGAGATCCAGTTCGATGTAACCCACTCGTGCACCCAACTGATCTTCAGCA
TCTTTTACTTTCACCAGCGTTTCTGGGTGAGCAAAAACAGGAAGGCAAAATGCCGCAAAAAAGGGAATAA
GGGCGACACGGAAATGTTGAATACTCATACTCTTCCTTTTTCAATATTATTGAAGCATTTATCAGGGTTA
TTGTCTCATGAGCGGATACATATTTGAATGTATTTAGAAAAATAAACAAATAGGGGTTCCGCGCACATTT
CCCCGAAAAGTGCCACCTGACGTCGACGGATCGGGAGATCTCCCGATCCCCTATGGTGCACTCTCAGTAC
AATCTGCTCTGATGCCGCATAGTTAAGCCAGTATCTGCTCCCTGCTTGTGTGTTGGAGGTCGCTGAGTAG
TGCGCGAGCAAAATTTAAGCTACAACAAGGCAAGGCTTGACCGACAATTGCATGAAGAATCTGCTTAGGG
TTA
Features (pLannotate 1.2.2; 22 found; start..end, strand, type, name):
     46..425     +  enhancer       CMV enhancer: human cytomegalovirus immediate early enhancer
    426..629     +  promoter       CMV promoter: human cytomegalovirus (CMV) immediate early promoter
    625..658     +  LTR            5' LTR (truncated) (fragment): truncated 5' long terminal repeat (LTR) from HIV-1
    674..692     +  promoter       T7 promoter: promoter for bacteriophage T7 RNA polymerase
    761..1981    +  CDS            ORF45: ORF45_HHV8P - Experimental evidence at protein level: Swiss-Prot protein existence level 1. Prevents the establishment of cellular antiviral state by blocking virus-induced phosphorylation and activation of host interferon regulatory factor 7/IRF7, a transcription factor critical for the induction of interferons alpha and beta. Mechanistically, ORF45 competes with the associated IRF7 and inhibits its phosphorylation by IKBKE or TBK1 by acting as an alternative substrate. From Human herpesvirus 8 type P (isolate GK18) (HHV-8) (Kaposi's sarcoma-associated herpesvirus).
   2027..2047    +  CDS            FLAG (fragment): FLAG® epitope tag, followed by an enterokinase cleavage site
   2078..2096    -  promoter       SP6 promoter: promoter for bacteriophage SP6 RNA polymerase
   2122..2346    +  polyA_signal   bGH poly(A) signal: bovine growth hormone polyadenylation signal
   2350..2371    +  promoter       SV40 promoter (fragment): SV40 enhancer and early promoter
   2392..2820    +  rep_origin     f1 ori (sequence partly withheld): f1 bacteriophage origin of replication; arrow indicates direction of (+) strand synthesis
   2834..3163    +  promoter       SV40 promoter: SV40 enhancer and early promoter
   3230..4021    +  CDS            neo: KKA2_KLEPN - Also known as kan, nptII. Experimental evidence at protein level: Swiss-Prot protein existence level 1. Resistance to kanamycin, neomycin, paromomycin, ribostamycin, butirosin and gentamicin B. From Klebsiella pneumoniae.
   4045..4203    +  CDS            ble (fragment): BLE_KLEPN - Experimental evidence at protein level: Swiss-Prot protein existence level 1. Binding protein with a strong affinity to the bleomycin family of antibiotics. Binds to CL990; an antimitotic-antibiotic compound. From Klebsiella pneumoniae.
   4198..4319    +  polyA_signal   SV40 poly(A) signal: SV40 polyadenylation signal
   4392..4408    -  protein_bind   lac operator: The lac repressor binds to the lac operator to inhibit transcription in E. coli. This inhibition can be relieved by adding lactose or isopropyl-β-D-thiogalactopyranoside (IPTG). lac repressor encoded by lacI
   4416..4446    -  promoter       lac promoter: promoter for the E. coli lac operon
   4461..4482    -  protein_bind   CAP binding site: CAP binding activates transcription in the presence of cAMP. E. coli catabolite activator protein
   4495..4587    -  CDS            lacI (fragment): lac repressor; lacI; The lac repressor binds to the lac operator to inhibit transcription in E. coli. This inhibition can be relieved by adding lactose or isopropyl-β-D-thiogalactopyranoside (IPTG).
   4770..5358    -  rep_origin     ori: high-copy-number ColE1/pMB1/pBR322/pUC origin of replication
   5529..6389    -  CDS            AmpR: β-lactamase; bla; confers resistance to ampicillin, carbenicillin, and related antibiotics
   6390..6494    -  promoter       AmpR promoter: bla
   6553..6605    -  misc_feature   bom (fragment): basis of mobility region from pBR322
