[The description below was written by a language model from this plasmid's Addgene catalogue record and pLannotate feature annotations shown in this document.]
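Description:
pDD2711 is a mammalian expression plasmid built on the pcDNA3.1(+) backbone that encodes a mutant form of the ORF45 protein of Kaposi's sarcoma-associated herpesvirus (human herpesvirus 8) with a C-terminal FLAG epitope tag. According to the record, the coding sequence was synthesized and inserted between the EcoRI and XhoI sites of the vector. It carries the E223A and S226A substitutions together with a set of changes designated "RC", which come from earlier work on ORF45. The record does not define the RC changes or state the functional effect of any of the mutations.

In the 6.7 kb sequenced plasmid, the ORF45 open reading frame lies downstream of the human cytomegalovirus immediate-early enhancer and promoter and is followed by the FLAG sequence and the bovine growth hormone polyadenylation signal, giving strong constitutive expression in transfected mammalian cells. A T7 promoter upstream and an oppositely oriented SP6 promoter downstream flank the insert and can serve for in vitro transcription or as sequencing primer sites. A separate SV40 early promoter drives the neomycin phosphotransferase gene, terminated by an SV40 poly(A) signal, allowing G418 selection of stable cell lines. Propagation in E. coli relies on a high-copy ColE1/pUC-type origin and the β-lactamase gene for ampicillin resistance, and an f1 origin is also present. Short annotated fragments (HIV-1 LTR, ble, lacI, bom) are probably backbone remnants or partial annotation matches rather than functional elements.

ORF45 is annotated as an antagonist of IRF7 activation, and the associated study concerns its inhibition of p53 signaling during viral reactivation. This plasmid presumably serves as a mutant for comparison with wild-type ORF45, with the FLAG tag allowing detection or immunoprecipitation.
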