Addgene plasmid #175083: pDD2711
Purpose: Mammalian expression of Flag-tagged KSHV ORF45 carrying E223A-S226A/RC mutations
Depositing lab: Dirk Dittmer. Depositing organization: University of North Carolina at Chapel Hill. Publication: The ORF45 Protein of Kaposi Sarcoma-Associated Herpesvirus Is an Inhibitor of p53 Signaling during Viral Reactivation. Alzhanova D, Meyo JO, Juarez A, Dittmer DP. J Virol. 2021 Nov 9;95(23):e0145921. doi: 10.1128/JVI.01459-21. Epub 2021 Sep 15. PubMed 34523970.
Backbone
  Vector backbone: pcDNA3.1(+)
  Vector type: Mammalian Expression
Growth in bacteria
  Bacterial resistance: Ampicillin, 100 μg/mL
  Growth temperature: 37°C
  Growth strain: DH5alpha
  Copy number: High Copy
Gene/Insert
  Gene/Insert name: KSHV ORF45 (alt name: 80)
  Species: Kaposi's sarcoma-associated herpesvirus 8
  Mutation: E223A, S226A, RC mutations
  Entrez Gene: ORF45 (a.k.a. HHV8GK18_gp51)
  Cloning method: Restriction Enzyme; 5′ cloning site Unknown (unknown if destroyed); 3′ cloning site Unknown (unknown if destroyed)
Resource information
  A portion of this plasmid was derived from a plasmid made by: Dr. Fanxiu Zhu (Florida State University), PMID: 19116250.
Terms and licenses: Academic/Nonprofit Terms; Industry Terms: Not Available to Industry
Depositor comments: KSHV ORF45 carrying E223A-S226A (Alzhanova, 2021)/RC (Li, 2009) mutations and C-terminal Flag was synthesized and cloned into pcDNA3.1(+) using EcoRI and XhoI sites
How to cite: pDD2711 was a gift from Dirk Dittmer (Addgene plasmid # 175083 ; http://n2t.net/addgene:175083 ; RRID:Addgene_175083)
